Addgene plasmid #43096: I-GACC
Depositing lab: Chad Cowan & Kiran Musunuru. Depositing organization: Harvard University. Publication: A TALEN Genome-Editing System for Generating Human Stem Cell-Based Disease Models. Ding Q, Lee YK, Schaefer EA, Peters DT, Veres A, Kim K, Kuperwasser N, Motola DL, Meissner TB, Hendriks WT, Trevisan M, Gupta RM, Moisan A, Banks E, Friesen M, Schinzel RT, Xia F, Tang A, Xia Y, Figueroa E, Wann A, Ahfeldt T, Daheron L, Zhang F, Rubin LL, Peng LF, Chung RT, Musunuru K, Cowan CA. Cell Stem Cell. 2012 Dec 12. pii: S1934-5909(12)00645-5. doi: 10.1016/j.stem.2012.11.011. PubMed 23246482.
Backbone
  Vector backbone: pCRII-TOPO
  Backbone manufacturer: Invitrogen
  Backbone size w/o insert (bp): 3973
  Vector type: Bacterial Cloning
Growth in bacteria
  Bacterial resistance: Ampicillin and Kanamycin, 100 & 50 μg/mL
  Growth temperature: 37°C
  Growth strain: Top10
  Copy number: High Copy
Gene/Insert
  Gene/Insert name: I-GACC
  Species: Synthetic
  Insert size (bp): 424
  Cloning method: TOPO Cloning
  Sequencing primers: 5′ T7; 3′ M13-rev
Terms and licenses: Academic/Nonprofit Terms; Industry Terms: Not Available to Industry
How to cite: I-GACC was a gift from Chad Cowan & Kiran Musunuru (Addgene plasmid # 43096 ; http://n2t.net/addgene:43096 ; RRID:Addgene_43096)
