[The description below was written by a language model from this plasmid's Addgene catalogue record.]
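Description:
I-GACC is a bacterial cloning plasmid built on the commercial pCRII-TOPO backbone (about 4 kb without insert), into which a 424 bp synthetic fragment was introduced by TOPO cloning. It is a high-copy plasmid maintained in E. coli and is listed with dual ampicillin and kanamycin resistance, consistent with the two selectable markers normally carried by this backbone. The insert is flanked by standard T7 and M13 reverse priming sites, which the record lists for sequence verification. No feature table accompanies the record, so the positions of the origin, markers and other backbone elements are not documented here.

The record does not describe the insert beyond its name, synthetic origin and size. The plasmid was deposited in connection with a TALEN genome-editing system developed for generating human stem cell-based disease models. In that context, the name suggests a pre-assembled block of TAL effector repeat modules recognising the four-base sequence G-A-C-C, with the "I" prefix likely marking its position or set within an ordered assembly scheme. The insert length is roughly what four TAL repeats would occupy, but this interpretation is an inference rather than something stated in the catalogue fields. The plasmid has no listed promoter for expression of the insert, nor any tag or reporter. It appears to be a storage and propagation vector for a library component, from which the fragment would be retrieved and joined with other modules to build a full-length TALE DNA-binding array in a separate expression vector.
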