>Addgene plasmid #43096 | I-GACC | depositor partial sequence | sequence record 58361 | I-GACC sequence 424 bps
CGTCTCCTGACCCCAGAGCAGGTCGTGGCAATCGCGAGCAATAACGGCGGAAAACAGGCTTTGGAAACGG
TGCAGAGGCTCCTTCCAGTGCTGTGCCAAGCGCACGGACTCACCCCAGAGCAGGTCGTGGCAATCGCCTC
CAACATTGGCGGGAAACAGGCACTCGAGACTGTCCAGCGCCTGCTTCCCGTGCTGTGCCAAGCGCACGGC
CTCACCCCAGAGCAGGTCGTGGCGATCGCAAGCCACGACGGAGGAAAGCAAGCCTTGGAAACAGTACAGA
GGCTGTTGCCTGTGCTGTGCCAAGCGCACGGATTAACCCCAGAGCAGGTCGTGGCGATCGCAAGCCACGA
CGGAGGAAAGCAAGCCTTGGAAACAGTACAGAGGCTGTTGCCTGTGCTGTGCCAAGCGCACGGCTTAAGA
GACG
