>Addgene plasmid #43096 | I-GACC | addgene partial sequence | sequence record 64308 | M13_pUC_fwd
TATAGGGCGAATTGGGCCCTCTAGATGCATGCTCGAGCGGCCGCCAGTGTGATGGATATCTGCAGAATTC
GCCCTTATATAGATGCCGTCCTAGCGCGTCTCCTGACCCCAGAGCAGGTCGTGGCAATCGCGAGCAATAA
CGGCGGAAAACAGGCTTTGGAAACGGTGCAGAGGCTCCTTCCAGTGCTGTGCCAAGCGCACGGACTCACC
CCAGAGCAGGTCGTGGCAATCGCCTCCAACATTGGCGGGAAACAGGCACTCGAGACTGTCCAGCGCCTGC
TTCCCGTGCTGTGCCAAGCGCACGGCCTCACCCCAGAGCAGGTCGTGGCGATCGCAAGCCACGACGGAGG
AAAGCAAGCCTTGGAAACAGTACAGAGGCTGTTGCCTGTGCTGTGCCAAGCGCACGGATTAACCCCAGAG
CAGGTCGTGGCGATCGCAAGCCACGACGGAGGAAAGCAAGCCTTGGAAACAGTACAGAGGCTGTTGCCTG
TGCTGTGCCAAGCGCACGGCTTAAGAGACGTGGGCACAGGAAAGATACTTAAGGGCGAATTCCAGCACAC
TGGCGGCCGTTACTAGTGGATCCGAGCTCGGTACCAAGCTTGATGCATAGCTTGAGTATTCTATAGTGTC
ACCTAAATAGCTTGGCGTAATCATGGTCATAGCTGTTTCCTGTGTGAAATTGTTATCCGCTCACAATTCC
ACACAACATACGAGCCGGAAGCATAAAGTGTAAAGCCTGGGGTGCCTAATGAGTGAGCTAACTCACATTA
ATTGCGTTGCGCTCACTGCCCGCTTTCCAGTCGGGAAACCTGTCGTGCCAGCTGCATTAATGAATCGGCC
AACGCGCGGGG
